Addgene plasmid #24680: pcDNA3 xenopus twisted gastrulation
Depositing lab: Edward De Robertis. Depositing organization: University of California, Los Angeles (UCLA). Publication: The evolutionarily conserved BMP-binding protein Twisted gastrulation promotes BMP signalling. Oelgeschlager M, Larrain J, Geissert D, De Robertis EM. Nature. 2000 Jun 15. 405(6788):757-63. 10.1038/35015500 PubMed 10866189.
Backbone
  Vector backbone: pcDNA3
  Backbone size w/o insert (bp): 5400
  Vector type: Mammalian Expression
Growth in bacteria
  Bacterial resistance: Ampicillin, 100 μg/mL
  Growth temperature: 37°C
  Growth strain: DH5alpha
  Copy number: High Copy
Gene/Insert
  Gene/Insert name: twisted gastrulation
  Species: X. laevis (frog)
  Insert size (bp): 970
  Entrez Gene: twsg1 (a.k.a. tsg, twsg, twsg1-b, MGC69051)
  Cloning method: Restriction Enzyme; 5′ cloning site Bstx1 (not destroyed); 3′ cloning site NotI (not destroyed)
  Sequencing primers: 5′ T7
Terms and licenses: Academic/Nonprofit Terms; Industry Terms: Not Available to Industry
Depositor comments: Best for in situs For sense injection: Cut with BamHI Transcribe with SP6
How to cite: pcDNA3 xenopus twisted gastrulation was a gift from Edward De Robertis (Addgene plasmid # 24680 ; http://n2t.net/addgene:24680 ; RRID:Addgene_24680)
