[The description below was written by a language model from this plasmid's Addgene catalogue record.]
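Description:
pcDNA3 xenopus twisted gastrulation is a mammalian expression plasmid built on the roughly 5.4 kb pcDNA3 backbone. It carries an approximately 970 bp insert encoding Xenopus laevis Twisted gastrulation (twsg1, also called tsg), a conserved secreted BMP-binding protein that modulates BMP signalling. The insert was placed between BstXI (5′) and NotI (3′) sites by restriction cloning, and both sites remain intact. The plasmid is maintained at high copy number in E. coli under ampicillin selection. No feature table is supplied, so individual elements are not confirmed by the record. pcDNA3 as a standard vector normally provides a CMV immediate-early promoter and a BGH polyadenylation signal for expression in mammalian cells, a neomycin resistance cassette for G418 selection, and T7 and SP6 phage promoters flanking the polylinker. The use of T7 as the 5′ sequencing primer fits this layout. No epitope tag or reporter fusion is listed.

Although the plasmid is catalogued as a mammalian expression vector, the depositor's comments point mainly to its use as an in vitro transcription template in Xenopus embryology. It is described as best suited to in situ hybridisation, meaning the generation of labelled riboprobes to detect twsg1 transcripts in embryos. The comments also state that RNA for sense injection is made by linearising with BamHI and transcribing with SP6. The record does not explain how this SP6 direction relates to the insert orientation suggested by the T7 5′ primer, so orientation should be checked before choosing a polymerase for sense or antisense transcripts. The associated work concerns the role of Twisted gastrulation in promoting BMP signalling.
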