>Addgene plasmid #24680 | pcDNA3 xenopus twisted gastrulation | addgene partial sequence | sequence record 30665 | 24680 with CMV-F
AATAGCAGAGCTCTCTGGCTACTAGAGAACCCACTGCTTACTGGCTTATCGAAATTAATACGACTCACTN
TAGGGAGACCCAAGCTTGGTACCGAGCTCGGATCCACTAGTAACGGCCGCCAGTGTGGTGGAATTCGGGA
AGGACGTGCAGGGTTAAGCCCAGGATTTACACAACAGCAGCTCTGCCCATTCACAGTGGCCCTGGGACAT
ATCACTCTTTAGTGGCCAAGTATGAAGCCCTCTTTCCTTCATATTCCAGCGGCGGCTCTGCTCCTCTGCT
CTCTATGGATTTTGCCCATTCATTGCTGCAATAAGGCACTTTGTGCAAGTGATGTCAGCAAATGTCTAAT
ACAGGAGCTGTGCCAGTGTCGGCCCACGGATGGAAACTGCTCCTGCTGCAAGGAGTGTATGCTGTGCCTG
GGCACACTCTGGGACGAGTGCTGTGACTGCGTTGGTATGTGCAACCCAAGGAACTACAGCGATACGCCCC
CAACCTCCAAAAGTACAGTAGAGGAACTTCATGAACCCATTCCATCCTTGTTCCGGGCTCTAACTGAGGG
AGACACCCAACTTAATTGGAATATTGTAACCTTTCCTGTAGTGGAGGAACTTTCCCATCATGAGAACCTG
GTCTCCTTCCTGG
